>Addgene plasmid #219068 | SFFV-IRF9-Brd 94 | addgene full sequence | sequence record 448894 | Addgene NGS Result
ATTTATGCAGAGGCCGAGGCCGCCTCGGCCTCTGAGCTATTCCAGAAGTAGTGAGGAGGCTTTTTTGGAG
GCCTAGGGACGTACCCAATTCGCCCTATAGTGAGTCGTATTACGCGCGCTCACTGGCCGTCGTTTTACAA
CGTCGTGACTGGGAAAACCCTGGCGTTACCCAACTTAATCGCCTTGCAGCACATCCCCCTTTCGCCAGCT
GGCGTAATAGCGAAGAGGCCCGCACCGATCGCCCTTCCCAACAGTTGCGCAGCCTGAATGGCGAATGGG
[124 nt withheld, positions 280-403]
C
[91 nt withheld, positions 405-495]
A
[49 nt withheld, positions 497-545]
CCTTTGACGTTGGAGTCCACGTTCTTT
[37 nt withheld, positions 573-609]
ACCCTATCTCGGTCTATTCTTTTGATTTATAAGGGATTTTGCCGATTTCGGCCTATTGGTTAAAAAATGA
GCTGATTTAACAAAAATTTAACGCGAATTTTAACAAAATATTAACGCTTACAATTTAGGTGGCACTTTTC
GGGGAAATGTGCGCGGAACCCCTATTTGTTTATTTTTCTAAATACATTCAAATATGTATCCGCTCATGAG
ACAATAACCCTGATAAATGCTTCAATAATATTGAAAAAGGAAGAGTATGAGTATTCAACATTTCCGTGTC
GCCCTTATTCCCTTTTTTGCGGCATTTTGCCTTCCTGTTTTTGCTCACCCAGAAACGCTGGTGAAAGTAA
AAGATGCTGAAGATCAGTTGGGTGCACGAGTGGGTTACATCGAACTGGATCTCAACAGCGGTAAGATCCT
TGAGAGTTTTCGCCCCGAAGAACGTTTTCCAATGATGAGCACTTTTAAAGTTCTGCTATGTGGCGCGGTA
TTATCCCGTATTGACGCCGGGCAAGAGCAACTCGGTCGCCGCATACACTATTCTCAGAATGACTTGGTTG
AGTACTCACCAGTCACAGAAAAGCATCTTACGGATGGCATGACAGTAAGAGAATTATGCAGTGCTGCCAT
AACCATGAGTGATAACACTGCGGCCAACTTACTTCTGACAACGATCGGAGGACCGAAGGAGCTAACCGCT
TTTTTGCACAACATGGGGGATCATGTAACTCGCCTTGATCGTTGGGAACCGGAGCTGAATGAAGCCATAC
CAAACGACGAGCGTGACACCACGATGCCTGTAGCAATGGCAACAACGTTGCGCAAACTATTAACTGGCGA
ACTACTTACTCTAGCTTCCCGGCAACAATTAATAGACTGGATGGAGGCGGATAAAGTTGCAGGACCACTT
CTGCGCTCGGCCCTTCCGGCTGGCTGGTTTATTGCTGATAAATCTGGAGCCGGTGAGCGTGGGTCTCGCG
GTATCATTGCAGCACTGGGGCCAGATGGTAAGCCCTCCCGTATCGTAGTTATCTACACGACGGGGAGTCA
GGCAACTATGGATGAACGAAATAGACAGATCGCTGAGATAGGTGCCTCACTGATTAAGCATTGGTAACTG
TCAGACCAAGTTTACTCATATATACTTTAGATTGATTTAAAACTTCATTTTTAATTTAAAAGGATCTAGG
TGAAGATCCTTTTTGATAATCTCATGACCAAAATCCCTTAACGTGAGTTTTCGTTCCACTGAGCGTCAGA
CCCCGTAGAAAAGATCAAAGGATCTTCTTGAGATCCTTTTTTTCTGCGCGTAATCTGCTGCTTGCAAACA
AAAAAACCACCGCTACCAGCGGTGGTTTGTTTGCCGGATCAAGAGCTACCAACTCTTTTTCCGAAGGTAA
CTGGCTTCAGCAGAGCGCAGATACCAAATACTGTTCTTCTAGTGTAGCCGTAGTTAGGCCACCACTTCAA
GAACTCTGTAGCACCGCCTACATACCTCGCTCTGCTAATCCTGTTACCAGTGGCTGCTGCCAGTGGCGAT
AAGTCGTGTCTTACCGGGTTGGACTCAAGACGATAGTTACCGGATAAGGCGCAGCGGTCGGGCTGAACGG
GGGGTTCGTGCACACAGCCCAGCTTGGAGCGAACGACCTACACCGAACTGAGATACCTACAGCGTGAGCT
ATGAGAAAGCGCCACGCTTCCCGAAGGGAGAAAGGCGGACAGGTATCCGGTAAGCGGCAGGGTCGGAACA
GGAGAGCGCACGAGGGAGCTTCCAGGGGGAAACGCCTGGTATCTTTATAGTCCTGTCGGGTTTCGCCACC
TCTGACTTGAGCGTCGATTTTTGTGATGCTCGTCAGGGGGGCGGAGCCTATGGAAAAACGCCAGCAACGC
GGCCTTTTTACGGTTCCTGGCCTTTTGCTGGCCTTTTGCTCACATGTTCTTTCCTGCGTTATCCCCTGAT
TCTGTGGATAACCGTATTACCGCCTTTGAGTGAGCTGATACCGCTCGCCGCAGCCGAACGACCGAGCGCA
GCGAGTCAGTGAGCGAGGAAGCGGAAGAGCGCCCAATACGCAAACCGCCTCTCCCCGCGCGTTGGCCGAT
TCATTAATGCAGCTGGCACGACAGGTTTCCCGACTGGAAAGCGGGCAGTGAGCGCAACGCAATTAATGTG
AGTTAGCTCACTCATTAGGCACCCCAGGCTTTACACTTTATGCTTCCGGCTCGTATGTTGTGTGGAATTG
TGAGCGGATAACAATTTCACACAGGAAACAGCTATGACCATGATTACGCCAAGCGCGCAATTAACCCTCA
CTAAAGGGAACAAAAGCTGGAGCTGCAAGCTTAATGTAGTCTTATGCAATACTCTTGTAGTCTTGCAACA
TGGTAACGATGAGTTAGCAACATGCCTTACAAGGAGAGAAAAAGCACCGTGCATGCCGATTGGTGGAAGT
AAGGTGGTACGATCGTGCCTTATTAGGAAGGCAACAGACGGGTCTGACATGGATTGGACGAACCACTGAA
TTGCCGCATTGCAGAGATATTGTATTTAAGTGCCTAGCTCGATACATAAACGGGTCTCTCTGGTTAGACC
AGATCTGAGCCTGGGAGCTCTCTGGCTAACTAGGGAACCCACTGCTTAAGCCTCAATAAAGCTTGCCTTG
AGTGCTTCAAGTAGTGTGTGCCCGTCTGTTGTGTGACTCTGGTAACTAGAGATCCCTCAGACCCTTTTAG
TCAGTGTGGAAAATCTCTAGCAGTGGCGCCCGAACAGGGACTTGAAAGCGAAAGGGAAACCAGAGGAGCT
CTCTCGACGCAGGACTCGGCTTGCTGAAGCGCGCACGGCAAGAGGCGAGGGGCGGCGACTGGTGAGTACG
CCAAAAATTTTGACTAGCGGAGGCTAGAAGGAGAGAGATGGGTGCGAGAGCGTCAGTATTAAGCGGGGGA
GAATTAGATCGCGATGGGAAAAAATTCGGTTAAGGCCAGGGGGAAAGAAAAAATATAAATTAAAACATAT
AGTATGGGCAAGCAGGGAGCTAGAACGATTCGCAGTTAATCCTGGCCTGTTAGAAACATCAGAAGGCTGT
AGACAAATACTGGGACAGCTACAACCATCCCTTCAGACAGGATCAGAAGAACTTAGATCATTATATAATA
CAGTAGCAACCCTCTATTGTGTGCATCAAAGGATAGAGATAAAAGACACCAAGGAAGCTTTAGACAAGAT
AGAGGAAGAGCAAAACAAAAGTAAGACCACCGCACAGCAAGCGGCCGCTGATCTTCAGACCTGGAGGAGG
AGATATGAGGGACAATTGGAGAAGTGAATTATATAAATATAAAGTAGTAAAAATTGAACCATTAGGAGTA
GCACCCACCAAGGCAAAGAGAAGAGTGGTGCAGAGAGAAAAAAGAGCAGTGGGAATAGGAGCTTTGTTCC
TTGGGTTCTTGGGAGCAGCAGGAAGCACTATGGGCGCAGCGTCAATGACGCTGACGGTACAGGCCAGACA
ATTATTGTCTGGTATAGTGCAGCAGCAGAACAATTTGCTGAGGGCTATTGAGGCGCAACAGCATCTGTTG
CAACTCACAGTCTGGGGCATCAAGCAGCTCCAGGCAAGAATCCTGGCTGTGGAAAGATACCTAAAGGATC
AACAGCTCCTGGGGATTTGGGGTTGCTCTGGAAAACTCATTTGCACCACTGCTGTGCCTTGGAATGCTAG
TTGGAGTAATAAATCTCTGGAACAGATTTGGAATCACACGACCTGGATGGAGTGGGACAGAGAAATTAAC
AATTACACAAGCTTAATACACTCCTTAATTGAAGAATCGCAAAACCAGCAAGAAAAGAATGAACAAGAAT
TATTGGAATTAGATAAATGGGCAAGTTTGTGGAATTGGTTTAACATAACAAATTGGCTGTGGTATATAAA
ATTATTCATAATGATAGTAGGAGGCTTGGTAGGTTTAAGAATAGTTTTTGCTGTACTTTCTATAGTGAAT
AGAGTTAGGCAGGGATATTCACCATTATCGTTTCAGACCCACCTCCCAACCCCGAGGGGACCCGACAGGC
CCGAAGGAATAGAAGAAGAAGGTGGAGAGAGAGACAGAGACAGATCCATTCGATTAGTGAACGGATCTCG
ACGGTATCGGTTAACTTTTAAAAGAAAAGGGGGGATTGGGGGGTACAGTGCAGGGGAAAGAATAGTAGAC
ATAATAGCAACAGACATACAAACTAAAGAATTACAAAAACAAATTACAAAAATTCAAAATTTTATCGATC
ACGAGACTAGCCTCGAGCTGGCTGCAGTAACGCCATTTTGCAAGGCATGGAAAAATACCAAACCAAGAAT
AGAGAAGTTCAGATCAAGGGCGGGTACATGAAAATAGCTAACGTTGGGCCAAACAGGATATCTGCGGTGA
GCAGTTTCGGCCCCGGCCCGGGGCCAAGAACAGATGGTCACCGCAGTTTCGGCCCCGGCCCGAGGCCAAG
AACAGATGGTCCCCAGATATGGCCCAACCCTCAGCAGTTTCTTAAGACCCATCAGATGTTTCCAGGCTCC
CCCAAGGACCTGAAATGACCCTGCGCCTTATTTGAATTAACCAATCAGCCTGCTTCTCGCTTCTGTTCGC
GCGCTTCTGCTTCCCGAGCTCTATAAAAGAGCTCACAACCCCTCACTCGGCGCGCCAGTCCTCCGACAGA
CTGAGTCGGCCGGTCGAATCAAGCTTATCGATACCGTCGACGGATCCGCTAGCCCGCGGTTCGAAATGGC
ATCAGGCAGGGCACGCTGCACCCGAAAACTCCGGAACTGGGTGGTGGAGCAAGTGGAGAGTGGGCAGTTT
CCCGGAGTGTGCTGGGATGATACAGCTAAGACCATGTTCCGGATTCCCTGGAAACATGCAGGCAAGCAGG
ACTTCCGGGAGGACCAGGATGCTGCCTTCTTCAAGGCCTGGGCAATATTTAAGGGAAAGTATAAGGAGGG
GGACACAGGAGGTCCAGCTGTCTGGAAGACTCGCCTGCGCTGTGCACTCAACAAGAGTTCTGAATTTAAG
GAGGTTCCTGAGAGGGGCCGCATGGATGTTGCTGAGCCCTACAAGGTGTATCAGTTGCTGCCACCAGGAA
TCGTCTCTGGCCAGCCAGGGACTCAGAAAGTACCATCAAAGCGACAGCACAGTTCTGTGTCCTCTGAGAG
GAAGGAGGAAGAGGATGCCATGCAGAACTGCACACTCAGTCCCTCTGTGCTCCAGGACTCCCTCAATAAT
GAGGAGGAGGGGGCCAGTGGGGGAGCAGTCCATTCAGACATTGGGAGCAGCAGCAGCAGCAGCAGCCCTG
AGCCACAGGAAGTTACAGACACAACTGAGGCCCCCTTTCAAGGGGATCAGAGGTCCCTGGAGTTTCTGCT
TCCTCCAGAGCCAGACTACTCACTGCTGCTCACCTTCATCTACAACGGGCGCGTGGTGGGCGAGGCCCAG
GTGCAAAGCCTGGATTGCCGCCTTGTGGCTGAGCCCTCAGGCTCTGAGAGCAGCATGGAGCAGGTGCTGT
TCCCCAAGCCTGGCCCACTGGAGCCCACGCAGCGCCTGCTGAGCCAGCTTGAGAGGGGCATCCTAGTGGC
CAGCAACCCCCGAGGCCTCTTCGTGCAGCGCCTTTGCCCCATCCCCATCTCCTGGAATGCACCCCAGGCT
CCACCTGGGCCAGGCCCGCATCTGCTGCCCAGCAACGAGTGCGTGGAGCTCTTCAGAACCGCCTACTTCT
GCAGAGACTTGGTCAGGTACTTTCAGGGCCTGGGCCCCCCACCGAAGTTCCAGGTAACACTGAATTTCTG
GGAAGAGAGCCATGGCTCCAGCCATACTCCACAGAATCTTATCACAGTGAAGATGGAGCAGGCCTTTGCC
CGATACTTGCTGGAGCAGACTCCAGAGCAGCAGGCAGCCATTCTGTCCCTGGTGTAGACCGGTCGGATCC
CCCGGGCTGCAGGAATTCGAGCATCTTACCGCCATTTATTCCCATATTTGTTCTGTTTTTCTTGATTTGG
GTATACATTTAAATGTTAATAAAACAAAATGGTGGGGCAATCATTTACATTTTTAGGGATATGTAATTAC
TAGTTCAGGTGTATTGCCACAAGACAAACATGTTAAGAAACTTTCCCGTTATTTACGCTCTGTTCCTGTT
AATCAACCTCTGGATTACAAAATTTGTGAAAGATTGACTGATATTCTTAACTATGTTGCTCCTTTTACGC
TGTGTGGATATGCTGCTTTAATGCCTCTGTATCATGCTATTGCTTCCCGTACGGCTTTCGTTTTCTCCTC
CTTGTATAAATCCTGGTTGCTGTCTCTTTATGAGGAGTTGTGGCCCGTTGTCCGTCAACGTGGCGTGGTG
TGCTCTGTGTTTGCTGACGCAACCCCCACTGGCTGGGGCATTGCCACCACCTGTCAACTCCTTTCTGGGA
CTTTCGCTTTCCCCCTCCCGATCGCCACGGCAGAACTCATCGCCGCCTGCCTTGCCCGCTGCTGGACAGG
GGCTAGGTTGCTGGGCACTGATAATTCCGTGGTGTTGTCGGGGAAGCTGACGTCCTTTGCAATTCGATAT
CAAGCTGTACCTTCTAGATGTACACTTGAATTAGCGCTTCTAGACCAATGACTTACAAGGCAGCTGTAGA
TCTTAGCCACTTTTTAAAAGAAAAGGGGGGACTGGAAGGGCTAATTCACTCCCAACGAAGACAAGATCTG
CTTTTTGCTTGTACTGGGTCTCTCTGGTTAGACCAGATCTGAGCCTGGGAGCTCTCTGGCTAACTAGGGA
ACCCACTGCTTAAGCCTCAATAAAGCTTGCCTTGAGTGCTTCAAGTAGTGTGTGCCCGTCTGTTGTGTGA
CTCTGGTAACTAGAGATCCCTCAGACCCTTTTAGTCAGTGTGGAAAATCTCTAGCAGTAGTAGTTCATGT
CATCTTATTATTCAGTATTTATAACTTGCAAAGAAATGAATATCAGAGAGTGAGAGGAACTTGTTTATTG
CAGCTTATAATGGTTACAAATAAAGCAATAGCATCACAAATTTCACAAATAAAGCATTTTTTTCACTGCA
TTCTAGTTGTGGTTTGTCCAAACTCATCAATGTATCTTATCATGTCTGGCTCTAGCTATCCCGCCCCTAA
CTCCGCCCATCCCGCCCCTAACTCCGCCCAGTTCCGCCCATTCTCCGCCCCATGGCTGACTAATTTTTTT
T
Features (pLannotate 1.2.2; 29 found; start..end, strand, type, name):
     94..112     -  promoter       T7 promoter: promoter for bacteriophage T7 RNA polymerase
    120..275     +  CDS            lacZα (fragment): LacZα fragment of β-galactosidase; lacZ fragment
    280..708     +  rep_origin     f1 ori (sequence partly withheld): f1 bacteriophage origin of replication; arrow indicates direction of (+) strand synthesis
    761..865     +  promoter       AmpR promoter: bla
    866..1726    +  CDS            AmpR: β-lactamase; bla; confers resistance to ampicillin, carbenicillin, and related antibiotics
   1897..2485    +  rep_origin     ori: high-copy-number ColE1/pMB1/pBR322/pUC origin of replication
   2668..2760    +  CDS            lacI (fragment): lac repressor; lacI; The lac repressor binds to the lac operator to inhibit transcription in E. coli. This inhibition can be relieved by adding lactose or isopropyl-β-D-thiogalactopyranoside (IPTG).
   2773..2794    +  protein_bind   CAP binding site: CAP binding activates transcription in the presence of cAMP. E. coli catabolite activator protein
   2809..2839    +  promoter       lac promoter: promoter for the E. coli lac operon
   2847..2863    +  protein_bind   lac operator: The lac repressor binds to the lac operator to inhibit transcription in E. coli. This inhibition can be relieved by adding lactose or isopropyl-β-D-thiogalactopyranoside (IPTG). lac repressor encoded by lacI
   2908..2926    +  promoter       T3 promoter: promoter for bacteriophage T3 RNA polymerase
   2954..3180    +  promoter       RSV promoter: Rous sarcoma virus enhancer/promoter
   3181..3361    +  LTR            5' LTR (truncated): truncated 5' long terminal repeat (LTR) from HIV-1
   3408..3533    +  misc_feature   HIV-1 Ψ: packaging signal of human immunodeficiency virus type 1
   3517..3880    +  CDS            HIV-1 gag (fragment): gag protein from human immunodeficiency virus 1; gag
   4026..4259    +  misc_feature   RRE: The Rev response element (RRE) of HIV-1 allows for Rev-dependent mRNA export from the nucleus to the cytoplasm.
   4636..4736    +  CDS            Rev (fragment): human immunodeficiency virus 1 (HIV-1) Rev protein; rev; enhances nuclear export of unspliced and incompletely spliced viral mRNAs
   4755..4872    +  misc_feature   cPPT/CTS: central polypurine tract and central termination sequence of HIV-1
   4906..5307    +  promoter       SFFV promoter: spleen focus-forming virus long terminal repeat (LTR) promoter
   5317..5340    +  misc_feature   MCS (fragment): pBluescript multiple cloning site
   5365..6543    +  CDS            IRF9: IRF9_HUMAN - Also known as ISGF3G. Experimental evidence at protein level: Swiss-Prot protein existence level 1. Transcription factor that plays an essential role in anti- viral immunity. It mediates signaling by type I IFNs (IFN-alpha and IFN-beta). Following type I IFN binding to cell surface receptors, Jak kinases (TYK2 and JAK1) are activated, leading to tyrosine phosphorylation of STAT1 and STAT2. IRF9/ISGF3G associates with the phosphorylated STAT1:STAT2 dimer to form a complex termed ISGF3 transcription factor, that enters the nucleus. ISGF3 binds to the IFN stimulated response element
   6554..6579    +  misc_feature   MCS (fragment): pBluescript multiple cloning site
   6579..6638    +  CDS            S (fragment): HBSAG_WHV6 - Experimental evidence at transcript level: Swiss-Prot protein existence level 2. The middle envelope protein plays an important role in the budding of the virion. It is involved in the induction of budding in a nucleocapsid independent way. In this process the majority of envelope proteins bud to form subviral lipoprotein particles of 22 nm of diameter that do not contain a nucleocapsid (By similarity). From Woodchuck hepatitis B virus (isolate w64/pWS23) (WHV).
   6770..7173    +  misc_feature   WPRE: woodchuck hepatitis virus posttranscriptional regulatory element
   7231..7290    +  CDS            nef (fragment): NEF_HV1Z2 - Experimental evidence at protein level: Swiss-Prot protein existence level 1. Extracellular Nef protein targets CD4(+) T-lymphocytes for apoptosis by interacting with CXCR4 surface receptors. From Human immunodeficiency virus type 1 group M subtype D (isolate Z2/CDC-Z34) (HIV-1).
   7292..7525    +  LTR            3' LTR (ΔU3): self-inactivating 3' long terminal repeat (LTR) from HIV-1
   7597..7718    +  polyA_signal   SV40 poly(A) signal: SV40 polyadenylation signal
   7737..7758    +  rep_origin     SV40 ori (fragment): SV40 origin of replication
   7758..73      +  rep_origin     SV40 ori (across the origin): SV40 origin of replication
