[The description below was written by a language model from this plasmid's Addgene catalogue record and pLannotate feature annotations shown in this document.]
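Description:
SFFV-IRF9-Brd 94 is a third-generation-style, self-inactivating HIV-1 lentiviral transfer plasmid built on the SFFV-MCS backbone and carrying the human transcription factor IRF9 together with an assigned DNA barcode. It is maintained in E. coli through a high-copy ColE1/pUC origin with ampicillin selection (AmpR under its own bla promoter). The backbone also retains an f1 origin, lac regulatory remnants, T3/T7 promoters and SV40 origin sequences. No mammalian selection marker or fluorescent reporter is annotated.

The viral cassette begins with an RSV promoter fused to a truncated 5' LTR, which drives Tat-independent production of genomic RNA in packaging cells. It is followed by the Ψ packaging signal with a gag fragment, the RRE for Rev-dependent nuclear export, and the cPPT/CTS, which aids nuclear import of the reverse-transcribed genome. Internally, the spleen focus-forming virus (SFFV) LTR promoter, commonly used for strong expression in haematopoietic cells, drives the IRF9 coding sequence (about 1.18 kb), cloned between flanking multiple-cloning-site remnants. IRF9 is the DNA-binding subunit that joins phosphorylated STAT1:STAT2 to form the ISGF3 complex in type I interferon signalling. A WPRE downstream enhances transcript stability and expression, and the cassette ends in a ΔU3 3' LTR followed by an SV40 poly(A) signal.

According to the depositor, the barcode sits in an XbaI site after the WPRE, though it is not annotated in the feature table. There it would be part of the expressed transcript, so the delivered factor can be identified by sequencing. The plasmid belongs to a barcoded transcription factor collection for combinatorial screening of immune cell reprogramming.
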