Addgene plasmid #219068: SFFV-IRF9-Brd 94
Purpose: Transcription factor IRF9 with a specific barcode assigned.
Depositing lab: Filipe Pereira. Depositing organization: Center for Neuroscience and Cell Biology, University of Coimbra. Publication: A combinatorial transcription factor screening platform for immune cell reprogramming. Kurochkin I, Altman AR, Caiado I, Pertiga-Cabral D, Halitzki E, Minaeva M, Zimmermannova O, Henriques-Oliveira L, Klein D, Nair M, Oliveira D, Cajal LR, Knittel R, Feick C, Ringner M, Martin M, Cirovic B, Pires CF, Rosa FF, Sitnicka E, Theis FJ, Pereira CF. Cell Syst. 2026 Jan 21;17(1):101457. doi: 10.1016/j.cels.2025.101457. Epub 2026 Jan 14. PubMed 41539305.
Backbone
  Vector backbone: SFFV-MCS
  Backbone size w/o insert (bp): 6638
  Vector type: Lentiviral
Growth in bacteria
  Bacterial resistance: Ampicillin, 100 μg/mL
  Growth temperature: 37°C
  Growth strain: NEB Stable
  Copy number: High Copy
Gene/Insert
  Gene/Insert name: IRF9
  Species: H. sapiens (human)
  Insert size (bp): 1182
  Entrez Gene: IRF9 (a.k.a. IRF-9, ISGF3, ISGF3G, p48)
  Promoter: The spleen focus-forming virus (SFFV) promoter
  Cloning method: Restriction Enzyme; 5′ cloning site Bsp119I (not destroyed); 3′ cloning site BstHI (not destroyed)
Terms and licenses: Academic/Nonprofit Terms; Industry Terms: Not Available to Industry
Depositor comments: Barcode sequence cloned into XbaI restriction site. Design of plasmid is as follows: SFFV-[TF sequence]-WPRE-[Barcode sequence].
How to cite: SFFV-IRF9-Brd 94 was a gift from Filipe Pereira (Addgene plasmid # 219068 ; http://n2t.net/addgene:219068 ; RRID:Addgene_219068)
