>Addgene plasmid #219068 | SFFV-IRF9-Brd 94 | depositor partial sequence | sequence record 427684 | TF ORF
ATGGCATCAGGCAGGGCACGCTGCACCCGAAAACTCCGGAACTGGGTGGTGGAGCAAGTGGAGAGTGGGC
AGTTTCCCGGAGTGTGCTGGGATGATACAGCTAAGACCATGTTCCGGATTCCCTGGAAACATGCAGGCAA
GCAGGACTTCCGGGAGGACCAGGATGCTGCCTTCTTCAAGGCCTGGGCAATATTTAAGGGAAAGTATAAG
GAGGGGGACACAGGAGGTCCAGCTGTCTGGAAGACTCGCCTGCGCTGTGCACTCAACAAGAGTTCTGAAT
TTAAGGAGGTTCCTGAGAGGGGCCGCATGGATGTTGCTGAGCCCTACAAGGTGTATCAGTTGCTGCCACC
AGGAATCGTCTCTGGCCAGCCAGGGACTCAGAAAGTACCATCAAAGCGACAGCACAGTTCTGTGTCCTCT
GAGAGGAAGGAGGAAGAGGATGCCATGCAGAACTGCACACTCAGTCCCTCTGTGCTCCAGGACTCCCTCA
ATAATGAGGAGGAGGGGGCCAGTGGGGGAGCAGTCCATTCAGACATTGGGAGCAGCAGCAGCAGCAGCAG
CCCTGAGCCACAGGAAGTTACAGACACAACTGAGGCCCCCTTTCAAGGGGATCAGAGGTCCCTGGAGTTT
CTGCTTCCTCCAGAGCCAGACTACTCACTGCTGCTCACCTTCATCTACAACGGGCGCGTGGTGGGCGAGG
CCCAGGTGCAAAGCCTGGATTGCCGCCTTGTGGCTGAGCCCTCAGGCTCTGAGAGCAGCATGGAGCAGGT
GCTGTTCCCCAAGCCTGGCCCACTGGAGCCCACGCAGCGCCTGCTGAGCCAGCTTGAGAGGGGCATCCTA
GTGGCCAGCAACCCCCGAGGCCTCTTCGTGCAGCGCCTTTGCCCCATCCCCATCTCCTGGAATGCACCCC
AGGCTCCACCTGGGCCAGGCCCGCATCTGCTGCCCAGCAACGAGTGCGTGGAGCTCTTCAGAACCGCCTA
CTTCTGCAGAGACTTGGTCAGGTACTTTCAGGGCCTGGGCCCCCCACCGAAGTTCCAGGTAACACTGAAT
TTCTGGGAAGAGAGCCATGGCTCCAGCCATACTCCACAGAATCTTATCACAGTGAAGATGGAGCAGGCCT
TTGCCCGATACTTGCTGGAGCAGACTCCAGAGCAGCAGGCAGCCATTCTGTCCCTGGTGTAG
