>Addgene plasmid #219068 | SFFV-IRF9-Brd 94 | depositor partial sequence | sequence record 427685 | Barcode sequence
TGTACACTTGAATTAGCGCT
